Addgene plasmid #193378: nTALECD for_PKT3 exon1_1397NC
Purpose: nTALECD (1397NC) expression vector
Depositing lab: Shin-ichi Arimura. Depositing organization: The University of Tokyo. Publication: TALE-based C-to-T base editor for multiple homologous genes with flexible precision. Hosoda A, Nakazato I, Okuno M, Itoh T, Takanashi H, Tsutsumi N, Arimura SI. Plant Biotechnol (Tokyo). 2024 Dec 25;41(4):357-365. doi: 10.5511/plantbiotechnology.24.0510a. PubMed 40083573.
Backbone
  Vector backbone: pK7WG2
  Vector type: Plant Expression
Growth in bacteria
  Bacterial resistance: Spectinomycin, 50 μg/mL
  Growth temperature: 37°C
  Growth strain: DH5alpha
  Copy number: High Copy
Gene/Insert
  Gene/Insert name: For specific C-to-T base editing to introduce a nonsense mutation in the coding sequence of AtPKT3.
  Species: Synthetic
  Cloning method: Gateway Cloning
Terms and licenses: Academic/Nonprofit Terms; Industry Terms: Not Available to Industry
Depositor comments: Ti binary vector constructed by multisite Gateway. Please visit https://doi.org/10.1101/2023.02.27.530312 for bioRxiv preprint.
How to cite: nTALECD for_PKT3 exon1_1397NC was a gift from Shin-ichi Arimura (Addgene plasmid # 193378 ; http://n2t.net/addgene:193378 ; RRID:Addgene_193378)
