[The description below was written by a language model from this plasmid's Addgene catalogue record and pLannotate feature annotations shown in this document.]
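Description:
nTALECD for_PKT3 exon1_1397NC is a roughly 20.5 kb Ti binary plant expression vector built on the pK7WG2 backbone by multisite Gateway cloning, intended for Agrobacterium-mediated T-DNA delivery into plants. In bacteria it is maintained through a high-copy ColE1/pUC-type origin and selected with spectinomycin via the aadA (SmR) gene. The pVS1 oriV, RepA and StaA functions support replication and stability in Agrobacterium, and a bom site is also present. Between the nopaline-type right and left T-DNA borders, a NOS promoter–nptII–NOS terminator cassette provides kanamycin selection of transformed plant tissue. An oleosin coding sequence followed by EGFP is also annotated, which is consistent with a seed-fluorescence marker for transgenic seeds, although the record does not describe its purpose.

The payload is a pair of TALE-based cytidine deaminase halves, flanked by attB1/attB4 and attB3/attB2 sites. Each unit has AvrBs3-derived TALE N- and C-terminal segments flanking an unannotated central region, presumably the custom repeat array, and ends in a uracil glycosylase inhibitor (UGI). The first unit carries an HA-tag fragment and an annotated DddA double-stranded DNA deaminase fragment, and is followed by the Arabidopsis HSP18.2 terminator. The second has a short unannotated gap between TALE and UGI where the complementary split-DddA half (the "1397NC" split) would be expected; a CaMV poly(A) signal follows it. The promoters are not named. Identical Arabidopsis genomic segments, which the annotation software matched to HST, lie upstream of each unit and may contain them. Binding of the two TALEs at adjacent sites should reconstitute the deaminase, producing C-to-T edits designed to introduce a nonsense mutation in exon 1 of AtPKT3.
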