Features (pLannotate 1.2.2; 42 found; start..end, strand, type, name):
     62..221     +  polyA_signal   CaMV poly(A) signal (fragment): cauliflower mosaic virus polyadenylation signal
    689..1213    -  CDS            MSR4 (fragment): MSRA4_ARATH - Also known as PMSR, PMSR4. Experimental evidence at protein level: Swiss-Prot protein existence level 1. Catalyzes the reduction of methionine sulfoxide (MetSO) to methionine in proteins. Plays a protective role against oxidative stress by restoring activity to proteins that have been inactivated by methionine oxidation. Prevents the methionine sulfoxidation of the heat shock protein HSP21 and its subsequent inactivation. MSRA family specifically reduces the MetSO S-enantiomer. From Arabidopsis thaliana (Mouse-ear cress).
   1755..2471    +  CDS            OLEO2_BRANA: Experimental evidence at protein level: Swiss-Prot protein existence level 1. May have a structural role to stabilize the lipid body during desiccation of the seed by preventing coalescence of the oil. Probably interacts with both lipid and phospholipid moieties of lipid bodies. May also provide recognition signals for specific lipase anchorage in lipolysis during seedling growth. From Brassica napus (Rape).
   2489..2513    -  protein_bind   attB2: mutant version of attB; recombination site for the Gateway® BP reaction BP Clonase™
   2526..3239    +  CDS            EGFP: EGFP is a basic (constitutively fluorescent) green fluorescent protein published in 1996, derived from Aequorea victoria. It is reported to be a rapidly-maturing weak dimer with moderate acid sensitivity.
   3249..3325    +  CDS            GUS (fragment): β-glucuronidase; uidA (or gusA) from E. coli
   3320..3416    +  CDS            GUS (fragment): β-glucuronidase; uidA (or gusA) from E. coli
   3493..3652    +  polyA_signal   CaMV poly(A) signal (fragment): cauliflower mosaic virus polyadenylation signal
   3765..3944    +  promoter       NOS promoter: nopaline synthase promoter
   3978..4769    +  CDS            neo: KKA2_KLEPN - Also known as kan, nptII. Experimental evidence at protein level: Swiss-Prot protein existence level 1. Resistance to kanamycin, neomycin, paromomycin, ribostamycin, butirosin and gentamicin B. From Klebsiella pneumoniae.
   4812..5064    +  terminator     NOS terminator: nopaline synthase terminator and poly(A) signal
   5157..5181    -  misc_feature   LB T-DNA repeat: left border repeat from nopaline C58 T-DNA
   5440..5463    +  promoter       Pc promoter (fragment): intI1 (promoter lies within the coding sequence); class 1 integron promoter
   5639..5695    +  CDS            GmR (fragment): gentamycin acetyltransferase; aacC1; confers resistance to gentamycin
   5706..6493    +  CDS            SmR (fragment): aminoglycoside adenylyltransferase (Murphy, 1985); aadA; confers resistance to spectinomycin and streptomycin
   6739..7327    +  rep_origin     ori: high-copy-number ColE1/pMB1/pBR322/pUC origin of replication
   7513..7653    -  misc_feature   bom: basis of mobility region from pBR322
   7755..7794    -  CDS            rop (fragment): Rop protein, which maintains plasmids at low copy number; rop
   7997..8191    -  rep_origin     pVS1 oriV: origin of replication for the Pseudomonas plasmid pVS1 (Heeb et al., 2000)
   8257..9330    -  CDS            pVS1 RepA: replication protein from the Pseudomonas plasmid pVS1 (Heeb et al., 2000)
   9759..10388   -  CDS            pVS1 StaA: stability protein from the Pseudomonas plasmid pVS1 (Heeb et al., 2000)
  10948..11349   -  CDS            Y4CG_SINFN (fragment): Protein inferred from homology: Swiss-Prot protein existence level 3. From Sinorhizobium fredii (strain NBRC 101917 / NGR234).
  11719..11743   -  misc_feature   RB T-DNA repeat: right border repeat from nopaline C58 T-DNA
  11829..12200   +  CDS            HST (fragment): HSTC_ARATH - Also known as HPT2, VTE2-2. Experimental evidence at protein level: Swiss-Prot protein existence level 1. Involved in the synthesis of plastoquinone-9. Can use both homogentisic acid and 2,5-dihydroxyphenylacetic acid gamma-lactone as prenyl acceptors, and solanesyl diphosphate > farnesyl diphosphate > geranylgeranyl diphosphate >> phytyl diphosphate as prenyl donors. Do not catalyze the decardoxylation of homogentisate uncoupled from prenylation. From Arabidopsis thaliana (Mouse-ear cress).
  12352..12435   +  CDS            HST (fragment): HSTC_ARATH - Also known as HPT2, VTE2-2. Experimental evidence at protein level: Swiss-Prot protein existence level 1. Involved in the synthesis of plastoquinone-9. Can use both homogentisic acid and 2,5-dihydroxyphenylacetic acid gamma-lactone as prenyl acceptors, and solanesyl diphosphate > farnesyl diphosphate > geranylgeranyl diphosphate >> phytyl diphosphate as prenyl donors. Do not catalyze the decardoxylation of homogentisate uncoupled from prenylation. From Arabidopsis thaliana (Mouse-ear cress).
  12701..12775   +  CDS            HST (fragment): HSTC_ARATH - Also known as HPT2, VTE2-2. Experimental evidence at protein level: Swiss-Prot protein existence level 1. Involved in the synthesis of plastoquinone-9. Can use both homogentisic acid and 2,5-dihydroxyphenylacetic acid gamma-lactone as prenyl acceptors, and solanesyl diphosphate > farnesyl diphosphate > geranylgeranyl diphosphate >> phytyl diphosphate as prenyl donors. Do not catalyze the decardoxylation of homogentisate uncoupled from prenylation. From Arabidopsis thaliana (Mouse-ear cress).
  13501..13525   +  protein_bind   attB1: mutant version of attB; recombination site for the Gateway® BP reaction BP Clonase™
  13528..13554   +  CDS            3xHA (fragment): three tandem HA epitope tags
  13564..14070   +  CDS            avrBs3 (fragment): AVRB3_XANEU - Experimental evidence at protein level: Swiss-Prot protein existence level 1. Avirulence protein. Acts as a transcription factor in C.annuum plants. In susceptible plants lacking the Bs3 resistance gene induces expression of a number of genes, including genes homologous to a family of auxin-induced genes, alpha-expansin genes, pectate lyase, anthocyanidin glucoside rhamnosyl transferase and at least one transcription factor, UPA20. Their expression leads to plant hypertrophy in mesophyll cells, probably mainly mediated by UPA20 (PubMed:17962565). In resistant plants induces the h
  15355..15474   +  CDS            avrBs3 (fragment): AVRB3_XANEU - Experimental evidence at protein level: Swiss-Prot protein existence level 1. Avirulence protein. Acts as a transcription factor in C.annuum plants. In susceptible plants lacking the Bs3 resistance gene induces expression of a number of genes, including genes homologous to a family of auxin-induced genes, alpha-expansin genes, pectate lyase, anthocyanidin glucoside rhamnosyl transferase and at least one transcription factor, UPA20. Their expression leads to plant hypertrophy in mesophyll cells, probably mainly mediated by UPA20 (PubMed:17962565). In resistant plants induces the h
  15475..15810   +  CDS            dddA (fragment): DDDA_BURC1 - Experimental evidence at protein level: Swiss-Prot protein existence level 1. Toxic component of a toxin-immunity protein module, which functions as a cellular contact-dependent growth inhibition (CDI) system. CDI modules allow bacteria to communicate with and inhibit the growth of closely related neighboring bacteria in a contact-dependent fashion. Bacteria that have this module inhibit or kill bacteria without it, giving them a growth advantage. Probably specifically inhibited by cognate immunity protein DddI (Probable). The C-terminal 163 residue fragment has double-stranded DN
  15820..16068   +  CDS            UGI: UNGI_BPPB2 - Experimental evidence at protein level: Swiss-Prot protein existence level 1. This protein binds specifically and reversibly to the host uracil-DNA glycosylase, preventing removal of uracil residues from PBS2 DNA by the host uracil-excision repair system. From Bacillus phage PBS2 (Bacteriophage PBS2).
  16097..16117   -  protein_bind   attB4: mutant version of attB; core recombination site for the Gateway® BP reaction BP Clonase™
  16122..16370   +  terminator     HSP terminator: efficient transcription terminator from the Arabidopsis thaliana heat shock protein 18.2 gene (Nagaya et al., 2010)
  16957..17328   +  CDS            HST (fragment): HSTC_ARATH - Also known as HPT2, VTE2-2. Experimental evidence at protein level: Swiss-Prot protein existence level 1. Involved in the synthesis of plastoquinone-9. Can use both homogentisic acid and 2,5-dihydroxyphenylacetic acid gamma-lactone as prenyl acceptors, and solanesyl diphosphate > farnesyl diphosphate > geranylgeranyl diphosphate >> phytyl diphosphate as prenyl donors. Do not catalyze the decardoxylation of homogentisate uncoupled from prenylation. From Arabidopsis thaliana (Mouse-ear cress).
  17480..17563   +  CDS            HST (fragment): HSTC_ARATH - Also known as HPT2, VTE2-2. Experimental evidence at protein level: Swiss-Prot protein existence level 1. Involved in the synthesis of plastoquinone-9. Can use both homogentisic acid and 2,5-dihydroxyphenylacetic acid gamma-lactone as prenyl acceptors, and solanesyl diphosphate > farnesyl diphosphate > geranylgeranyl diphosphate >> phytyl diphosphate as prenyl donors. Do not catalyze the decardoxylation of homogentisate uncoupled from prenylation. From Arabidopsis thaliana (Mouse-ear cress).
  17829..17903   +  CDS            HST (fragment): HSTC_ARATH - Also known as HPT2, VTE2-2. Experimental evidence at protein level: Swiss-Prot protein existence level 1. Involved in the synthesis of plastoquinone-9. Can use both homogentisic acid and 2,5-dihydroxyphenylacetic acid gamma-lactone as prenyl acceptors, and solanesyl diphosphate > farnesyl diphosphate > geranylgeranyl diphosphate >> phytyl diphosphate as prenyl donors. Do not catalyze the decardoxylation of homogentisate uncoupled from prenylation. From Arabidopsis thaliana (Mouse-ear cress).
  18618..18638   +  protein_bind   attB3: mutant version of attB; core recombination site for the Gateway® BP reaction BP Clonase™
  18698..19204   +  CDS            avrBs3 (fragment): AVRB3_XANEU - Experimental evidence at protein level: Swiss-Prot protein existence level 1. Avirulence protein. Acts as a transcription factor in C.annuum plants. In susceptible plants lacking the Bs3 resistance gene induces expression of a number of genes, including genes homologous to a family of auxin-induced genes, alpha-expansin genes, pectate lyase, anthocyanidin glucoside rhamnosyl transferase and at least one transcription factor, UPA20. Their expression leads to plant hypertrophy in mesophyll cells, probably mainly mediated by UPA20 (PubMed:17962565). In resistant plants induces the h
  19979..20125   +  CDS            avrBs3 (fragment): AVRB3_XANEU - Experimental evidence at protein level: Swiss-Prot protein existence level 1. Avirulence protein. Acts as a transcription factor in C.annuum plants. In susceptible plants lacking the Bs3 resistance gene induces expression of a number of genes, including genes homologous to a family of auxin-induced genes, alpha-expansin genes, pectate lyase, anthocyanidin glucoside rhamnosyl transferase and at least one transcription factor, UPA20. Their expression leads to plant hypertrophy in mesophyll cells, probably mainly mediated by UPA20 (PubMed:17962565). In resistant plants induces the h
  20210..20458   +  CDS            UGI: UNGI_BPPB2 - Experimental evidence at protein level: Swiss-Prot protein existence level 1. This protein binds specifically and reversibly to the host uracil-DNA glycosylase, preventing removal of uracil residues from PBS2 DNA by the host uracil-excision repair system. From Bacillus phage PBS2 (Bacteriophage PBS2).
  20483..20507   -  protein_bind   attB2: mutant version of attB; recombination site for the Gateway® BP reaction BP Clonase™
>Addgene plasmid #193378 | nTALECD for_PKT3 exon1_1397NC | addgene full sequence | sequence record 381711 | Addgene NGS Result
CGGCCATGCTAGAGTCCGCAAAAATCACCAGTCTCTCTCTACAAATCTATCTCTCTCTATTTTTCTCCAG
AATAATGTGTGAGTAGTTCCCAGATAAGGGAATTAGGGTTCTTATAGGGTTTCGCTCATGTGTTGAGCAT
ATAAGAAACCCTTAGTATGTATTTGTATTTGTAAAATACTTCTATCAATAAAATTTCTAATTCCTAAAAC
CAAAATCCAGTGACCTGCAGGCATGCGACGTCGGGCCCTCTAGAGGATCCCCGGCACCCTACTTAGATCA
ACACATAAAAGTTAGTAAGTGAAGAACCACAACAACAACACTAGATTCATCTTCAAGTGTATGTAGGTAT
AGTAACATGAACAAGAACAGACTCAAGTACAAGATCGCATACGAAAATGGAAATGGCAATGTCACTTCCA
CATAATCAAACACGAATCCTCATATCAACAAGGCCTGAGATTCTAACTAGCTCATAACAACTTAGCCAAT
AGTTACTTGAGACTACCAAATGTATGTAGAACTAAAGACTAAGGGACAGAGAGTTCGTCTAAACAGGTGA
ATCTAGTCGTTGTTATCTAATAAACAATTCAGCCCCAAATGCAGAACACACATAGAGCTCTCTATTGATT
CAAATTACGATCTGATACTGATAACGTCTAGATTTTTAGGGTTAAAGCAATCAATCACCTGACGATTCAA
GGTGGTTGGATCATGACGATTCCAGAAAACATCAAGCAAGCTCTCAAAGCTACACTCTTTGGGATCATAC
TGAACTCTAACAACCTCGTTATGTCCCGTAGTGCCAGTACAGACATCCTCGTAACTCGGATTGTGCACGA
TGCCATGGCTATACCCAACCTCGGTCTTGGTCACACCAGGAACTCTCTGGTAAGCTAGCTCCACTCCCCA
GAAACAACCGGCGCCAAATTGCGCGAATTGCTGACCTGAAGACGGAACATCATCGTCGGGTCCTTGGGCG
ATTGCGGCGGAAGATGGGTCAGCTTGGGCTTGAGGACGAGACCCGAATCCGAGTCTGTTGAAAAGGTTGT
TCATTGGGGATTTGTATACGGAGATTGGTCGTCGAGAGGTTTGAGGGAAAGGACAAATGGGTTTGGCTCT
GGAGAAAGAGAGTGCGGCTTTAGAGAGAGAATTGAGAGGTTTAGAGAGAGATGCGGCGGCGATGAGCGGA
GGAGAGACGACGAGGACCTGCATTATCAAAGCAGTGACGTGGTGAAATTTGGAACTTTTAAGAGGCAGAT
AGATTTATTATTTGTATCCATTTTCTTCATTGTTCTAGAATGTCGCGGAACAAATTTTAAAACTAAATCC
TAAATTTTTCTAATTTTGTTGCCAATAGTGGATATGTGGGCCGTATAGAAGGAATCTATTGAAGGCCCAA
ACCCATACTGACGAGCCCAAAGGTTCGTTTTGCGTTTTATGTTTCGGTTCGATGCCAACGCCACATTCTG
AGCTAGGCAAAAAACAAACGTGTCTTTGAATAGACTCCTCTCGTTAACACATGCAGCGGCTGCATGGTGA
CGCCATTAACACGTGGCCTACAATTGCATGATGTCTCCATTGACACGTGACTTCTCGTCTCCTTTCTTAA
TATATCTAACAAACACTCCTACCTCTTCCAAAATATATACACATCTTTTTGATCAATCTCTCATTCAAAA
TCTCATTCTCTCTAGTAAACAAGAACAAAAAAATGGCGGATACAGCTAGAGGAACCCATCACGATATCAT
CGGCAGAGACCAGTACCCGATGATGGGCCGAGACCGAGACCAGTACCAGATGTCCGGACGAGGATCTGAC
TACTCCAAGTCTAGGCAGATTGCTAAAGCTGCAACTGCTGTCACAGCTGGTGGTTCCCTCCTTGTTCTCT
CCAGCCTTACCCTTGTTGGAACTGTCATAGCTTTGACTGTTGCAACACCTCTGCTCGTTATCTTCAGCCC
AATCCTTGTCCCGGCTCTCATCACAGTTGCACTCCTCATCACCGGTTTTCTTTCCTCTGGAGGGTTTGGC
ATTGCCGCTATAACCGTTTTCTCTTGGATTTACAAGTAAGCACACATTTATCATCTTACTTCATAATTTT
GTGCAATATGTGCATGCATGTGTTGAGCCAGTAGCTTTGGATCAATTTTTTTGGTCGAATAACAAATGTA
ACAATAAGAAATTGCAAATTCTAGGGAACATTTGGTTAACTAAATACGAAATTTGACCTAGCTAGCTTGA
ATGTGTCTGTGTATATCATCTATATAGGTAAAATGCTTGGTATGATACCTATTGATTGTGAATAGGTACG
CAACGGGAGAGCACCCACAGGGATCAGACAAGTTGGACAGTGCAAGGATGAAGTTGGGAAGCAAAGCTCA
GGATCTGAAAGACAGAGCTCAGTACTACGGACAGCAACATACTGGTGGGGAACATGACCGTGACCGTACT
CGTGGTGGCCAGCACACTACTCAAGGGTGGGCGCGCCGACCCAGCTTTCTTGTACAAAGTGGTGATATCC
CGCGGATGGTGAGCAAGGGCGAGGAGCTGTTCACCGGGGTGGTGCCCATCCTGGTCGAGCTGGACGGCGA
CGTAAACGGCCACAAGTTCAGCGTGTCCGGCGAGGGCGAGGGCGATGCCACCTACGGCAAGCTGACCCTG
AAGTTCATCTGCACCACCGGCAAGCTGCCCGTGCCCTGGCCCACCCTCGTGACCACCCTGACCTACGGCG
TGCAGTGCTTCAGCCGCTACCCCGACCACATGAAGCAGCACGACTTCTTCAAGTCCGCCATGCCCGAAGG
CTACGTCCAGGAGCGCACCATCTTCTTCAAGGACGACGGCAACTACAAGACCCGCGCCGAGGTGAAGTTC
GAGGGCGACACCCTGGTGAACCGCATCGAGCTGAAGGGCATCGACTTCAAGGAGGACGGCAACATCCTGG
GGCACAAGCTGGAGTACAACTACAACAGCCACAACGTCTATATCATGGCCGACAAGCAGAAGAACGGCAT
CAAGGTGAACTTCAAGATCCGCCACAACATCGAGGACGGCAGCGTGCAGCTCGCCGACCACTACCAGCAG
AACACCCCCATCGGCGACGGCCCCGTGCTGCTGCCCGACAACCACTACCTGAGCACCCAGTCCGCCCTGA
GCAAAGACCCCAACGAGAAGCGCGATCACATGGTCCTGCTGGAGTTCGTGACCGCCGCCGGGATCACTCT
CGGCATGGACGAGCTGTACGAACCCGGCATGTTACGTCCTGTAGAAACCCCAACCCGTGAAATCAAAAAA
CTCGACGGCCTGTGGGCATTCAGTCTGGATCGCGACCGCAAACCGAAGTCGGCGGCTTTTCTGCTGCAAA
AACGCTGGACTGGCATGAACTTCGGTGAAAAACCGCAGCAGGGAGGCAAACAATGACCATGGCGGCCGGG
AGGGCCATGCTAGAGTCCGCAAAAATCACCAGTCTCTCTCTACAAATCTATCTCTCTCTATTTTTCTCCA
GAATAATGTGTGAGTAGTTCCCAGATAAGGGAATTAGGGTTCTTATAGGGTTTCGCTCATGTGTTGAGCA
TATAAGAAACCCTTAGTATGTATTTGTATTTGTAAAATACTTCTATCAATAAAATTTCTAATTCCTAAAA
CCAAAATCCAGTGACCTGCAGGCATGCGACCTCGAATTATCGATCATGAGCGGAGAATTAAGGGAGTCAC
GTTATGACCCCCGCCGATGACGCGGGACAAGCCGTTTTACGTTTGGAACTGACAGAACCGCAACGTTGAA
GGAGCCACTGAGCCGCGGGTTTCTGGAGTTTAATGAGCTAAGCACATACGTCAGAAACCATTATTGCGCG
TTCAAAAGTCGCCTAAGGTCACTATCAGCTAGCAAATATTTCTTGTCAAAAATGCTCCACTGACGTTCCA
TAAATTCCCCTCGGTATCCAATTAGAGTCTCATATTCACTCTCAACTCGATCGAGGCATGATTGAACAAG
ATGGATTGCACGCAGGTTCTCCGGCCGCTTGGGTGGAGAGGCTATTCGGCTATGACTGGGCACAACAGAC
AATCGGCTGCTCTGATGCCGCCGTGTTCCGGCTGTCAGCGCAGGGGCGCCCGGTTCTTTTTGTCAAGACC
GACCTGTCCGGTGCCCTGAATGAACTCCAAGACGAGGCAGCGCGGCTATCGTGGCTGGCCACGACGGGCG
TTCCTTGCGCAGCTGTGCTCGACGTTGTCACTGAAGCGGGAAGGGACTGGCTGCTATTGGGCGAAGTGCC
GGGGCAGGATCTCCTGTCATCTCACCTTGCTCCTGCCGAGAAAGTATCCATCATGGCTGATGCAATGCGG
CGGCTGCATACGCTTGATCCGGCTACCTGCCCATTCGACCACCAAGCGAAACATCGCATCGAGCGAGCAC
GTACTCGGATGGAAGCCGGTCTTGTCGATCAGGATGATCTGGACGAAGAGCATCAGGGGCTCGCGCCAGC
CGAACTGTTCGCCAGGCTCAAGGCGCGGATGCCCGACGGCGAGGATCTCGTCGTGACCCACGGCGATGCC
TGCTTGCCGAATATCATGGTGGAAAATGGCCGCTTTTCTGGATTCATCGACTGTGGCCGGCTGGGTGTGG
CGGACCGCTATCAGGACATAGCGTTGGCTACCCGTGATATTGCTGAAGAGCTTGGCGGCGAATGGGCTGA
CCGCTTCCTCGTGCTTTACGGTATCGCCGCTCCCGATTCGCAGCGCATCGCCTTCTATCGCCTTCTTGAC
GAGTTCTTCTGAGCGGGACTCTGGGGTTCGGACTCTAGCTAGAGTCAAGCAGATCGTTCAAACATTTGGC
AATAAAGTTTCTTAAGATTGAATCCTGTTGCCGGTCTTGCGATGATTATCATATAATTTCTGTTGAATTA
CGTTAAGCATGTAATAATTAACATGTAATGCATGACGTTATTTATGAGATGGGTTTTTATGATTAGAGTC
CCGCAATTATACATTTAATACGCGATAGAAAACAAAATATAGCGCGCAAACTAGGATAAATTATCGCGCG
CGGTGTCATCTATGTTACTAGATCGACCGGCATGCAAGCTGATAATTCAATTCGGCGTTAATTCAGTACA
TTAAAAACGTCCGCAATGTGTTATTAAGTTGTCTAAGCGTCAATTTGTTTACACCACAATATATCCTGCC
ACCAGCCAGCCAACAGCTCCCCGACCGGCAGCTCGGCACAAAATCACCACTCGATACAGGCAGCCCATCA
GTCCGGGACGGCGTCAGCGGGAGAGCCGTTGTAAGGCGGCAGACTTTGCTCATGTTACCGATGCTATTCG
GAAGAACGGCAACTAAGCTGCCGGGTTTGAAACACGGATGATCTCGCGGAGGGTAGCATGTTGATTGTAA
CGATGACAGAGCGTTGCTGCCTGTGATCAATTCGGGCACGAACCCAGTGGACATAAGCCTGTTCGGTTCG
TAAGCTGTAATGCAAGTAGCGTATGCGCTCACGCAACTGGTCCAGAACCTTGACCGAACGCAGCGGTGGT
AACGGCGCAGTGGCGGTTTTCATGGCTTGTTATGACTGTTTTTTTGGGGTACAGTCTATGCCTCGGGCAT
CCAAGCAGCAAGCGCGTTACGCCGTGGGTCGATGTTTGATGTTATGGAGCAGCAACGATGTTACGCAGCA
GGGCAGTCGCCCTAAAACAAAGTTAAACATCATGGGGGAAGCGGTGATCGCCGAAGTATCGACTCAACTA
TCAGAGGTAGTTGGCGTCATCGAGCGCCATCTCGAACCGACGTTGCTGGCCGTACATTTGTACGGCTCCG
CAGTGGATGGCGGCCTGAAGCCACACAGTGATATTGATTTGCTGGTTACGGTGACCGTAAGGCTTGATGA
AACAACGCGGCGAGCTTTGATCAACGACCTTTTGGAAACTTCGGCTTCCCCTGGAGAGAGCGAGATTCTC
CGCGCTGTAGAAGTCACCATTGTTGTGCACGACGACATCATTCCGTGGCGTTATCCAGCTAAGCGCGAAC
TGCAATTTGGAGAATGGCAGCGCAATGACATTCTTGCAGGTATCTTCGAGCCAGCCACGATCGACATTGA
TCTGGCTATCTTGCTGACAAAAGCAAGAGAACATAGCGTTGCCTTGGTAGGTCCAGCGGCGGAGGAACTC
TTTGATCCGGTTCCTGAACAGGATCTATTTGAGGCGCTAAATGAAACCTTAACGCTATGGAACTCGCCGC
CCGACTGGGCTGGCGATGAGCGAAATGTAGTGCTTACGTTGTCCCGCATTTGGTACAGCGCAGTAACCGG
CAAAATCGCGCCGAAGGATGTCGCTGCCGACTGGGCAATGGAGCGCCTGCCGGCCCAGTATCAGCCCGTC
ATACTTGAAGCTAGACAGGCTTATCTTGGACAAGAAGAAGATCGCTTGGCCTCGCGCGCAGATCAGTTGG
AAGAATTTGTCCACTACGTGAAAGGCGAGATCACCAAGGTAGTCGGCAAATAATGTCTAGCTAGAAATTC
GTTCAAGCCGACGCCGCTTCGCGGCGCGGCTTAACTCAAGCGTTAGATGCACTAAGCACATAATTGCTCA
CAGCCAAACTATCAGGTCAAGTCTGCTTTTATTATTTTTAAGCGTGCATAATAAGCCCTACACAAATTGG
GAGATATATCATGCATGACCAAAATCCCTTAACGTGAGTTTTCGTTCCACTGAGCGTCAGACCCCGTAGA
AAAGATCAAAGGATCTTCTTGAGATCCTTTTTTTCTGCGCGTAATCTGCTGCTTGCAAACAAAAAAACCA
CCGCTACCAGCGGTGGTTTGTTTGCCGGATCAAGAGCTACCAACTCTTTTTCCGAAGGTAACTGGCTTCA
GCAGAGCGCAGATACCAAATACTGTCCTTCTAGTGTAGCCGTAGTTAGGCCACCACTTCAAGAACTCTGT
AGCACCGCCTACATACCTCGCTCTGCTAATCCTGTTACCAGTGGCTGCTGCCAGTGGCGATAAGTCGTGT
CTTACCGGGTTGGACTCAAGACGATAGTTACCGGATAAGGCGCAGCGGTCGGGCTGAACGGGGGGTTCGT
GCACACAGCCCAGCTTGGAGCGAACGACCTACACCGAACTGAGATACCTACAGCGTGAGCTATGAGAAAG
CGCCACGCTTCCCGAAGGGAGAAAGGCGGACAGGTATCCGGTAAGCGGCAGGGTCGGAACAGGAGAGCGC
ACGAGGGAGCTTCCAGGGGGAAACGCCTGGTATCTTTATAGTCCTGTCGGGTTTCGCCACCTCTGACTTG
AGCGTCGATTTTTGTGATGCTCGTCAGGGGGGCGGAGCCTATGGAAAAACGCCAGCAACGCGGCCTTTTT
ACGGTTCCTGGCCTTTTGCTGGCCTTTTGCTCACATGTTCTTTCCTGCGTTATCCCCTGATTCTGTGGAT
AACCGTATTACCGCCTTTGAGTGAGCTGATACCGCTCGCCGCAGCCGAACGACCGAGCGCAGCGAGTCAG
TGAGCGAGGAAGCGGAAGAGCGCCTGATGCGGTATTTTCTCCTTACGCATCTGTGCGGTATTTCACACCG
CATATGGTGCACTCTCAGTACAATCTGCTCTGATGCCGCATAGTTAAGCCAGTATACACTCCGCTATCGC
TACGTGACTGGGTCATGGCTGCGCCCCGACACCCGCCAACACCCGCTGACGCGCCCTGACGGGCTTGTCT
GCTCCCGGCATCCGCTTACAGACAAGCTGTGACCGTCTCCGGGAGCTGCATGTGTCAGAGGTTTTCACCG
TCATCACCGAAACGCGCGAGGCAGGGTGCCTTGATGTGGGCGCCGGCGGTCGAGTGGCGACGGCGCGGCT
TGTCCGCGCCCTGGTAGATTGCCTGGCCGTAGGCCAGCCATTTTTGAGCGGCCAGCGGCCGCGATAGGCC
GACGCGAAGCGGCGGGGCGTAGGGAGCGCAGCGACCGAAGGGTAGGCGCTTTTTGCAGCTCTTCGGCTGT
GCGCTGGCCAGACAGTTATGCACAGGCCAGGCGGGTTTTAAGAGTTTTAATAAGTTTTAAAGAGTTTTAG
GCGGAAAAATCGCCTTTTTTCTCTTTTATATCAGTCACTTACATGTGTGACCGGTTCCCAATGTACGGCT
TTGGGTTCCCAATGTACGGGTTCCGGTTCCCAATGTACGGCTTTGGGTTCCCAATGTACGTGCTATCCAC
AGGAAAGAGACCTTTTCGACCTTTTTCCCCTGCTAGGGCAATTTGCCCTAGCATCTGCTCCGTACATTAG
GAACCGGCGGATGCTTCGCCCTCGATCAGGTTGCGGTAGCGCATGACTAGGATCGGGCCAGCCTGCCCCG
CCTCCTCCTTCAAATCGTACTCCGGCAGGTCATTTGACCCGATCAGCTTGCGCACGGTGAAACAGAACTT
CTTGAACTCTCCGGCGCTGCCACTGCGTTCGTAGATCGTCTTGAACAACCATCTGGCTTCTGCCTTGCCT
GCGGCGCGGCGTGCCAGGCGGTAGAGAAAACGGCCGATGCCGGGATCGATCAAAAAGTAATCGGGGTGAA
CCGTCAGCACGTCCGGGTTCTTGCCTTCTGTGATCTCGCGGTACATCCAATCAGCTAGCTCGATCTCGAT
GTACTCCGGCCGCCCGGTTTCGCTCTTTACGATCTTGTAGCGGCTAATCAAGGCTTCACCCTCGGATACC
GTCACCAGGCGGCCGTTCTTGGCCTTCTTCGTACGCTGCATGGCAACGTGCGTGGTGTTTAACCGAATGC
AGGTTTCTACCAGGTCGTCTTTCTGCTTTCCGCCATCGGCTCGCCGGCAGAACTTGAGTACGTCCGCAAC
GTGTGGACGGAACACGCGGCCGGGCTTGTCTCCCTTCCCTTCCCGGTATCGGTTCATGGATTCGGTTAGA
TGGGAAACCGCCATCAGTACCAGGTCGTAATCCCACACACTGGCCATGCCGGCCGGCCCTGCGGAAACCT
CTACGTGCCCGTCTGGAAGCTCGTAGCGGATCACCTCGCCAGCTCGTCGGTCACGCTTCGACAGACGGAA
AACGGCCACGTCCATGATGCTGCGACTATCGCGGGTGCCCACGTCATAGAGCATCGGAACGAAAAAATCT
GGTTGCTCGTCGCCCTTGGGCGGCTTCCTAATCGACGGCGCACCGGCTGCCGGCGGTTGCCGGGATTCTT
TGCGGATTCGATCAGCGGCCGCTTGCCACGATTCACCGGGGCGTGCTTCTGCCTCGATGCGTTGCCGCTG
GGCGGCCTGCGCGGCCTTCAACTTCTCCACCAGGTCATCACCCAGCGCCGCGCCGATTTGTACCGGGCCG
GATGGTTTGCGACCGCTCACGCCGATTCCTCGGGCTTGGGGGTTCCAGTGCCATTGCAGGGCCGGCAGAC
AACCCAGCCGCTTACGCCTGGCCAACCGCCCGTTCCTCCACACATGGGGCATTCCACGGCGTCGGTGCCT
GGTTGTTCTTGATTTTCCATGCCGCCTCCTTTAGCCGCTAAAATTCATCTACTCATTTATTCATTTGCTC
ATTTACTCTGGTAGCTGCGCGATGTATTCAGATAGCAGCTCGGTAATGGTCTTGCCTTGGCGTACCGCGT
ACATCTTCAGCTTGGTGTGATCCTCCGCCGGCAACTGAAAGTTGACCCGCTTCATGGCTGGCGTGTCTGC
CAGGCTGGCCAACGTTGCAGCCTTGCTGCTGCGTGCGCTCGGACGGCCGGCACTTAGCGTGTTTGTGCTT
TTGCTCATTTTCTCTTTACCTCATTAACTCAAATGAGTTTTGATTTAATTTCAGCGGCCAGCGCCTGGAC
CTCGCGGGCAGCATCGCCCTCGGGTTCTGATTCAAGAACGGTTGTGCCGGCGGCGGCAGTGCCTGGGTAG
CTCACGCGCTGCGTGATACGGGACTCAAGAATGGGCAGCTCGTACCCGGCCAGCGCCTCGGCAACCTCAC
CGCCGATGCGCGTGCCTTTGATCGCCCGCGACACGACAAAGGCCGCTTGTAGCCTTCCATCCGTGACCTC
AATGCGCTGCTTAACCAGCTCCACCAGGTCGGCGGTGGCCCATATGTCGTAAGGGCTTGGCTGCACCGGA
ATCAGCACGAAGTCGGCTGCCTTGATCGCGGACACAGCCAAGTCCGCCGCCTGGGGCGCTCCGTCGATCA
CTACGAAGTCGCGCCGGCCGATGGCCTTCACGTCGCGGTCAATCGTCGGGCGGTCGATGCCGACAACGGT
TAGCGGTTGATCTTCCCGCACGGCCGCCCAATCGCGGGCACTGCCCTGGGGATCGGAATCGACTAACAGA
ACATCGGCCCCGGCGAGTTGCAGGGCGCGGGCTAGATGGGTTGCGATGGTCGTCTTGCCTGACCCGCCTT
TCTGGTTAAGTACAGCGATAACCTTCATGCGTTCCCCTTGCGTATTTGTTTATTTACTCATCGCATCATA
TACGCAGCGACCGCATGACGCAAGCTGTTTTACTCAAATACACATCACCTTTTTAGACGGCGGCGCTCGG
TTTCTTCAGCGGCCAAGCTGGCCGGCCAGGCCGCCAGCTTGGCATCAGACAAACCGGCCAGGATTTCATG
CAGCCGCACGGTTGAGACGTGCGCGGGCGGCTCGAACACGTACCCGGCCGCGATCATCTCCGCCTCGATC
TCTTCGGTAATGAAAAACGGTTCGTCCTGGCCGTCCTGGTGCGGTTTCATGCTTGTTCCTCTTGGCGTTC
ATTCTCGGCGGCCGCCAGGGCGTCGGCCTCGGTCAATGCGTCCTCACGGAAGGCACCGCGCCGCCTGGCC
TCGGTGGGCGTCACTTCCTCGCTGCGCTCAAGTGCGCGGTACAGGGTCGAGCGATGCACGCCAAGCAGTG
CAGCCGCCTCTTTCACGGTGCGGCCTTCCTGGTCGATCAGCTCGCGGGCGTGCGCGATCTGTGCCGGGGT
GAGGGTAGGGCGGGGGCCAAACTTCACGCCTCGGGCCTTGGCGGCCTCGCGCCCGCTCCGGGTGCGGTCG
ATGATTAGGGAACGCTCGAACTCGGCAATGCCGGCGAACACGGTCAACACCATGCGGCCGGCCGGCGTGG
TGGTGTCGGCCCACGGCTCTGCCAGGCTACGCAGGCCCGCGCCGGCCTCCTGGATGCGCTCGGCAATGTC
CAGTAGGTCGCGGGTGCTGCGGGCCAGGCGGTCTAGCCTGGTCACTGTCACAACGTCGCCAGGGCGTAGG
TGGTCAAGCATCCTGGCCAGCTCCGGGCGGTCGCGCCTGGTGCCGGTGATCTTCTCGGAAAACAGCTTGG
TGCAGCCGGCCGCGTGCAGTTCGGCCCGTTGGTTGGTCAAGTCCTGGTCGTCGGTGCTGACGCGGGCATA
GCCCAGCAGGCCAGCGGCGGCGCTCTTGTTCATGGCGTAATGTCTCCGGTTCTAGTCGCAAGTATTCTAC
TTTATGCGACTAAAACACGCGACAAGAAAACGCCAGGAAAAGGGCAGGGCGGCAGCCTGTCGCGTAACTT
AGGACTTGTGCGACATGTCGTTTTCAGAAGACGGCTGCACTGAACGTCAGAAGCCGACTGCACTATAGCA
GCGGAGGGGTTGGATCAAAGTACTTTAAAGTACTTTAAAGTACTTTAAAGTACTTTGATCCCGAGGGGAA
CCCTGTGGTTGGCATGCACATACAAATGGACGAACGGATAAACCTTTTCACGCCCTTTTAAATATCCGAT
TATTCTAATAAACGCTCTTTTCTCTTAGGTTTACCCGCCAATATATCCTGTCAAACACTGATAGTTTAAA
CTGAAGGCGGGAAACGACAATCTGATCCAAGCTCAAGCTAAGCTCTCAACTTTTGATTCGCTATTTGCAG
TGCACCTGTGGCGTTCATCACATCTTTTGTGACACTGTTTGCACTGGTCATTGCTATTACAAAGGACCTT
CCTGATGTTGAAGGAGATCGAAAGTAAGTAACTGCACGCATAACCATTTTCTTTCCGCTCTTTGGCTCAA
TCCATTTGACAGTCAAAGACAATGTTTAACCAGCTCCGTTTGATATATTGTCTTTATGTGTTTGTTCAAG
CATGTTTAGTTAATCATGCCTTTGATTGATCTTGAATAGGTTCCAAATATCAACCCTGGCAACAAAACTT
GGAGTGAGAAACATTGCATTCCTCGGTTCTGGACTTCTGCTAGTAAATTATGTTTCAGCCATATCACTAG
CTTTCTACATGCCTCAGGTGAATTCATCTATTTCCGTCTTAACTATTTCGGTTAATTAAAGCACGAACAC
CATTACTGCATGTAGAAGCTTGATAAACTATCGCCACCAATTTATTTTTGTTGCGATATTGTTACTTTCC
TCAGTATGCAGCTTTGAAAAGACCAACCCTCTTATCCTTTAACAATGAACAGGTTTTTAGAGGTAGCTTG
ATGATTCCTGCACATGTGATCTTGGCTTCAGGCTTAATTTTCCAGGTAAAGCATTATGAGATACTCTTAT
ATCTCTTACATACTTTTGAGATAATGCACAAGAACTTCATAACTATATGCTTTAGTTTCTGCATTTGACA
CTGCCAAATTCATTAATCTCTAATATCTTTGTTGTTGATCTTTGGTAGACATGGGTACTAGAAAAAGCAA
ACTACACCAAGGTAAAATACTTTTGTACAAACATAAACTCGTTATCACGGAACATCAATGGAGTGTATAT
CTAACGGAGTGTAGAAACATTTGATTATTGCAGGAAGCTATCTCAGGATATTATCGGTTTATATGGAATC
TCTTCTACGCAGAGTATCTGTTATTCCCCTTCCTCTAGCTTTCAATTTCATGGTGAGGATATGCAGTTTT
CTTTGTATATCATTCTTCTTCTTCTTTGTAGCTTGGAGTCAAAATCGGTTCCTTCATGTACATACATCAA
GGATATGTCCTTCTGAATTTTTATATCTTGCAATAAAAATGCTTGTACCAATTGAAACACCAGCTTTTTG
AGTTCTATGATCACTGACTTGGTTCTAACCAAAAAAAAAAAAATGTTTAATTTACATATCTAAAAGTAGG
TTTAGGGAAACCTAAACAGTAAAATATTTGTATATTATTCGAATTTCACTCATCATAAAAACTTAAATTG
CACCATAAAATTTTGTTTTACTATTAATGATGTAATTTGTGTAACTTAAGATAAAAATAATATTCCGTAA
GTTAACCGGCTAAAACCACGTATAAACCAGGGAACCTGTTAAACCGGTTCTTTACTGGATAAAGAAATGA
AAGCCCATGTAGACAGCTCCATTAGAGCCCAAACCCTAAATTTCTCATCTATATAAAAGGAGTGACATTA
GGGTTTTTGTTCGTCCTCTTAAAGCTTCTCGTTTTCTCTGCCGTCTCTCTCATTCGCGCGACGCAAACGA
TCTTCAGGTGATCTTCTTTCTCCAAATCCTCTCTCATAACTCTGATTTCGTACTTGTGTATTTGAGCTCA
CGCTCTGTTTCTCTCACCACAGCCATGCCTAAGAAGAAGAGGAAGGTTGCTAGTGATATCACAAGTTTGT
ACAAAAAAGCAGGCTTTTACCCATACGATGTTCCAGATTACGCTGATATCGCCGATCTACGCACGCTCGG
CTACAGCCAGCAGCAACAGGAGAAGATCAAACCGAAGGTTCGTTCGACAGTGGCGCAGCACCACGAGGCA
CTGGTCGGCCACGGGTTTACACACGCGCACATCGTTGCGTTAAGCCAACACCCGGCAGCGTTAGGGACCG
TCGCTGTCAAGTATCAGGACATGATCGCAGCGTTGCCAGAGGCGACACACGAAGCGATCGTTGGCGTCGG
CAAACAGTGGTCCGGCGCACGCGCTCTGGAGGCCTTGCTCACGGTGGCGGGAGAGTTGAGAGGTCCACCG
TTACAGTTGGACACAGGCCAACTTCTCAAGATTGCAAAACGTGGCGGCGTGACCGCAGTGGAGGCAGTGC
ATGCATGGCGCAATGCACTGACGGGTGCCCCGCTCAACCTGACCCCAGACCAAGTTGTCGCGATTGCAAG
CAACAACGGAGGCAAACAAGCCTTAGAAACAGTCCAGAGATTGTTGCCGGTGCTGTGCCAAGACCACGGC
CTGACCCCGGAACAGGTGGTTGCAATCGCGTCACACGATGGGGGAAAGCAGGCCCTAGAAACCGTTCAGC
GACTCCTGCCCGTCCTGTGCCAGGCCCACGGCCTGACCCCCGACCAGGTTGTCGCTATTGCTAGTAACGG
CGGAGGCAAACAGGCGCTGGAAACAGTTCAGCGCCTCTTGCCGGTCTTGTGTCAGGCCCACGGCCTGACC
CCGGCCCAGGTGGTTGCAATCGCGTCACACGATGGGGGAAAGCAGGCCCTAGAAACCGTTCAGCGACTCC
TGCCCGTCCTGTGCCAGGACCACGGCCTGACCCCAGACCAGGTTGTGGCCATCGCCAGCAACATAGGTGG
CAAGCAGGCCCTCGAAACCGTCCAGAGACTGTTACCGGTTCTCTGCCAGGACCACGGCCTGACCCCAGAA
CAGGTTGTGGCCATCGCCAGCAACATAGGTGGCAAGCAGGCCCTCGAAACCGTCCAGAGACTGTTACCGG
TTCTCTGCCAGGCCCACGGCCTGACCCCAGACCAAGTTGTCGCGATTGCAAGCAACAACGGAGGCAAACA
AGCCTTAGAAACAGTCCAGAGATTGTTGCCTGTGCTGTGCCAAGCCCACGGCCTGACCCCAGCCCAGGTT
GTGGCCATCGCCAGCAACATAGGTGGCAAGCAGGCCCTCGAAACCGTCCAGAGACTGTTACCGGTTCTCT
GCCAGGACCACGGCCTGACCCCAGACCAGGTTGTGGCCATCGCCAGCAACATAGGTGGCAAGCAGGCCCT
CGAAACCGTCCAGAGACTGTTACCGGTTCTCTGCCAGGACCACGGCCTGACCCCAGAACAAGTTGTCGCG
ATTGCAAGCAACAACGGAGGCAAACAAGCCTTAGAAACAGTCCAGAGATTGTTGCCGGTGCTGTGCCAAG
CCCACGGCCTGACCCCAGACCAGGTTGTGGCCATCGCCAGCAACATAGGTGGCAAGCAGGCCCTCGAAAC
CGTCCAGAGACTGTTACCGGTTCTCTGCCAGGCCCACGGCCTGACCCCAGCCCAGGTTGTGGCCATCGCC
AGCAACATAGGTGGCAAGCAGGCCCTCGAAACCGTCCAGAGACTGTTACCGGTTCTCTGCCAGGACCACG
GCCTGACCCCGGACCAGGTGGTTGCAATCGCGTCACACGATGGGGGAAAGCAGGCCCTAGAAACCGTTCA
GCGACTCCTGCCCGTCCTGTGCCAGGACCACGGCCTGACCCCTGAGCAGGTAGTGGCTATTGCATCCAAC
AACGGGGGCAGACCCGCACTGGAGTCAATTGTTGCCCAGTTATCTCGCCCTGATCCGGCGTTGGCCGCGT
TGACCAACGACCACCTCGTCGCCTTGGCCTGCCTCGGCGGGCGTCCTGCGCTGGATGCAGTGAAAAAGGG
ATTGGGGGGGTCTGGATCGTATGCTTTAGGACCGTATCAGATCTCAGCTCCACAATTGCCTGCATATAAC
GGACAAACTGTTGGGACCTTTTACTACGTTAACGATGCTGGTGGATTGGAGTCCAAAGTGTTCTCTTCTG
GTGGCCCAACTCCATATCCCAATTATGCGAATGCAGGCCATGTTGAAGGTCAATCAGCCCTATTCATGAG
AGATAACGGAATAAGTGAAGGACTGGTGTTTCACAACAATCCAGAAGGTACTTGTGGATTTTGCGTAAAC
ATGACTGAGACACTTCTCCCAGAAAATGCCAAGATGACAGTTGTACCTCCTGAAGGTTCTGGTGGATCGA
CAAACCTTTCAGACATTATCGAGAAAGAGACAGGCAAACAGCTAGTGATTCAAGAGTCCATTCTCATGCT
TCCCGAAGAAGTTGAGGAAGTCATTGGGAATAAGCCGGAAAGTGACATACTCGTTCATACGGCTTACGAT
GAGAGCACGGATGAGAATGTCATGTTGCTTACCAGTGATGCACCTGAATACAAACCTTGGGCTTTAGTCA
TCCAGGACAGCAATGGTGAGAACAAGATCAAGATGCTGTGATAACTCGAGCGATCCTCTAGACACCCAAC
TTTTCTATACAAAGTTGTGAATATGAAGATGAAGATGAAATATTTGGTGTGTCAAATAAAAAGCTTGTGT
GCTTAAGTTTGTGTTTTTTTCTTGGCTTGTTGTGTTATGAATTTGTGGCTTTTTCTAATATTAAATGAAT
GTAAGATCTCATTATAATGAATAAACAAATGTTTCTATAATCCATTGTGAATGTTTTGTTGGATCTCTTC
TGCAGCATATAACTACTGTATGTGCTATGGTATGGACTATGGAATATGATTAAAGATAAGATGGGCTCAT
AGAGTAAAACGAGGCGAGGGACCTATAAACCTCCCTTCATCATGCTATTTCATGATCTATTTTATAAAAT
AAAGATGTAGAAAAAAGTAAGCGTAATAACCGCAAAACAAATGATTTAAAACATGGCACATAATGAGGAG
ATTAAGTTCGGTTTACGTTTATTTTAGTACTAATTGTAACGTGAGACTACGTATCGGGAATCGCCTAATT
AAAGCATTAATGCGAACCTGATTAGATTCACCGACCCTCCTATCGTGTCGACCTTTCTGTTTCTTAGAAT
TTTTTGGTAGTCTATGTACTAATAATGTCAGCTTCGTATTTATTTCATAAGCAATTTGCATTTGCAATTT
GTTTTTTACTTTTATTTTTATTGTATTGTGGAATGTGGACTCGTACCAACATGAAGTTATATACCACCAA
AAAAATTACAGTTAGTCAAAAGATTCACGAGTGAGAGCTACTTATGATTGTCTTTTACGTATATGTCTAA
TTGTCTATTTGCTCAATAATCTTTGTACTTTCTTTTGTCGTTGATAAATCTAGAGGATCCCCCTCAACTT
TTGATTCGCTATTTGCAGTGCACCTGTGGCGTTCATCACATCTTTTGTGACACTGTTTGCACTGGTCATT
GCTATTACAAAGGACCTTCCTGATGTTGAAGGAGATCGAAAGTAAGTAACTGCACGCATAACCATTTTCT
TTCCGCTCTTTGGCTCAATCCATTTGACAGTCAAAGACAATGTTTAACCAGCTCCGTTTGATATATTGTC
TTTATGTGTTTGTTCAAGCATGTTTAGTTAATCATGCCTTTGATTGATCTTGAATAGGTTCCAAATATCA
ACCCTGGCAACAAAACTTGGAGTGAGAAACATTGCATTCCTCGGTTCTGGACTTCTGCTAGTAAATTATG
TTTCAGCCATATCACTAGCTTTCTACATGCCTCAGGTGAATTCATCTATTTCCGTCTTAACTATTTCGGT
TAATTAAAGCACGAACACCATTACTGCATGTAGAAGCTTGATAAACTATCGCCACCAATTTATTTTTGTT
GCGATATTGTTACTTTCCTCAGTATGCAGCTTTGAAAAGACCAACCCTCTTATCCTTTAACAATGAACAG
GTTTTTAGAGGTAGCTTGATGATTCCTGCACATGTGATCTTGGCTTCAGGCTTAATTTTCCAGGTAAAGC
ATTATGAGATACTCTTATATCTCTTACATACTTTTGAGATAATGCACAAGAACTTCATAACTATATGCTT
TAGTTTCTGCATTTGACACTGCCAAATTCATTAATCTCTAATATCTTTGTTGTTGATCTTTGGTAGACAT
GGGTACTAGAAAAAGCAAACTACACCAAGGTAAAATACTTTTGTACAAACATAAACTCGTTATCACGGAA
CATCAATGGAGTGTATATCTAACGGAGTGTAGAAACATTTGATTATTGCAGGAAGCTATCTCAGGATATT
ATCGGTTTATATGGAATCTCTTCTACGCAGAGTATCTGTTATTCCCCTTCCTCTAGCTTTCAATTTCATG
GTGAGGATATGCAGTTTTCTTTGTATATCATTCTTCTTCTTCTTTGTAGCTTGGAGTCAAAATCGGTTCC
TTCATGTACATACATCAAGGATATGTCCTTCTGAATTTTTATATCTTGCAATAAAAATGCTTGTACCAAT
TGAAACACCAGCTTTTTGAGTTCTATGATCACTGACTTGGTTCTAACCAAAAAAAAAAAAATGTTTAATT
TACATATCTAAAAGTAGGTTTAGGGAAACCTAAACAGTAAAATATTTGTATATTATTCGAATTTCACTCA
TCATAAAAACTTAAATTGCACCATAAAATTTTGTTTTACTATTAATGATGTAATTTGTGTAACTTAAGAT
AAAAATAATATTCCGTAAGTTAACCGGCTAAAACCACGTATAAACCAGGGAACCTGTTAAACCGGTTCTT
TACTGGATAAAGAAATGAAAGCCCATGTAGACAGCTCCATTAGAGCCCAAACCCTAAATTTCTCATCTAT
ATAAAAGGAGTGACATTAGGGTTTTTGTTCGTCCTCTTAAAGCTTCTCGTTTTCTCTGCCGTCTCTCTCA
TTCGCGCGACGCAAACGATCTTCAGGTGATCTTCTTTCTCCAAATCCTCTCTCATAACTCTGATTTCGTA
CTTGTGTATTTGAGCTCACGCTCTGTTTCTCTCACCACAGCCATGCCTAAGAAGAAGAGGAAGGTTACAA
CTTTGTATAATAAAGTTGATAAGGAGACCGCCGCTGCCAAGTTCGAGAGACAGCACATGGACAGCATCGA
TATCGCCGATCTACGCACGCTCGGCTACAGCCAGCAGCAACAGGAGAAGATCAAACCGAAGGTTCGTTCG
ACAGTGGCGCAGCACCACGAGGCACTGGTCGGCCACGGGTTTACACACGCGCACATCGTTGCGTTAAGCC
AACACCCGGCAGCGTTAGGGACCGTCGCTGTCAAGTATCAGGACATGATCGCAGCGTTGCCAGAGGCGAC
ACACGAAGCGATCGTTGGCGTCGGCAAACAGTGGTCCGGCGCACGCGCTCTGGAGGCCTTGCTCACGGTG
GCGGGAGAGTTGAGAGGTCCACCGTTACAGTTGGACACAGGCCAACTTCTCAAGATTGCAAAACGTGGCG
GCGTGACCGCAGTGGAGGCAGTGCATGCATGGCGCAATGCACTGACGGGTGCCCCGCTCAACCTGACCCC
AGACCAAGTTGTCGCGATTGCAAGCAACAACGGAGGCAAACAAGCCTTAGAAACAGTCCAGAGATTGTTG
CCGGTGCTGTGCCAAGACCACGGCCTGACCCCAGAACAAGTTGTCGCGATTGCAAGCAACAACGGAGGCA
AACAAGCCTTAGAAACAGTCCAGAGATTGTTGCCGGTGCTGTGCCAAGCCCACGGCCTGACCCCAGACCA
GGTTGTGGCCATCGCCAGCAACATAGGTGGCAAGCAGGCCCTCGAAACCGTCCAGAGACTGTTACCGGTT
CTCTGCCAGGCCCACGGCCTGACCCCAGCCCAAGTTGTCGCGATTGCAAGCAACAACGGAGGCAAACAAG
CCTTAGAAACAGTCCAGAGATTGTTGCCGGTGCTGTGCCAAGACCACGGCCTGACCCCAGACCAGGTTGT
GGCCATCGCCAGCAACATAGGTGGCAAGCAGGCCCTCGAAACCGTCCAGAGACTGTTACCGGTTCTCTGC
CAGGACCACGGCCTGACCCCAGAACAGGTTGTGGCCATCGCCAGCAACATAGGTGGCAAGCAGGCCCTCG
AAACCGTCCAGAGACTGTTACCGGTTCTCTGCCAGGCCCACGGCCTGACCCCAGACCAGGTTGTGGCCAT
CGCCAGCAACATAGGTGGCAAGCAGGCCCTCGAAACCGTCCAGAGACTGTTACCGGTTCTCTGCCAGGCC
CACGGCCTGACCCCAGCCCAAGTTGTCGCGATTGCAAGCAACAACGGAGGCAAACAAGCCTTAGAAACAG
TCCAGAGATTGTTGCCGGTGCTGTGCCAAGACCACGGCCTGACCCCTGAGCAGGTAGTGGCTATTGCATC
CCACGACGGGGGCAGACCCGCACTGGAGTCAATTGTTGCCCAGTTATCTCGCCCTGATCCGGCGTTGGCC
GCGTTGACCAACGACCACCTCGTCGCCTTGGCCTGCCTCGGCGGGCGTCCTGCGCTGGATGCAGTGAAAA
AGGGATTGGGGGGTTCTGCGATTCCAGTTAAGAGAGGAGCTACAGGAGAAACGAAAGTCTTTACTGGGAA
TTCCAATTCTCCCAAATCACCGACTAAAGGCGGATGTAGTGGTGGTAGTACCAATCTTTCCGACATTATC
GAGAAGGAAACAGGTAAACAACTCGTAATCCAAGAAAGCATACTGATGCTTCCTGAAGAGGTTGAAGAGG
TCATAGGGAACAAACCTGAAAGCGACATTTTGGTTCATACTGCCTATGATGAGTCTACAGATGAGAACGT
GATGTTGCTAACCTCAGATGCACCTGAATACAAGCCATGGGCTTTAGTGATTCAGGATTCGAATGGAGAG
AACAAGATCAAGATGCTCTGATAACTCGAGCGATCCTCTAGAACCCAGCTTTCTTGTACAAAGTGGTGAT
ATCCCG
